>Addgene plasmid #67320 | pDONR221-ARL3 | addgene partial sequence | sequence record 118845 | M13-Rev 5'-CAGGAAACAGCTATGACC-3'
TCAGCTGGATGGCAAATAATGATTTTATTTTGACTGATAGTGACCTGTTCGTTGCAACAAATTGATAAGC
AATGCTTTCTTATAATGCCAACTTTGTACAAGAAAGCTGGGTCCTATTATTTCTTCTTTGCATTGACATT
TTTGCAGACCCAGTTCATGCCATCCTGAACGCCCTCTCCTGTGAGAGCTGAGCAAGACTGGATCTGCCAG
ACTCGGTCGCGGATGGTATGCAGGTTCAGTCCTTCTGCAATTTCAGAGGCAGGGGCTGCTGTGAGCAAAT
CCTGCTTATTAGCAAAGATGAGCACTGGCACACAACTTAGTTTTTCTTCCTCCAGTAATTCCGCTAGTTC
CTGACCCGTCTCTTCAAATCTTTTTCTGTCTGCACTGTCGATTACATATATAAGAATATCGGTATTTTCA
AAATAATTCTTCCAGTATGGTCTGATTTTCCTCTGTCCACCAATGTCCCATACATTCAGTTTAAAACCTT
GTGATTGTACACTTTTGATGTTGAAACCCTGTGTAGGTGTGATGTGGCTGATGTCTTCAGATGCAAGCTG
CTTCAGAAGAGTGGTCTTGCCAGCATTATCCAAGCCCAGGAGAAGTATTCTCACCTCCTGGTCTGGTGCA
CTTTTCAACTTGCGCAAAATTGAGAGCAAGCCCATGGTTCTATCTCCT
