[The description below was written by a language model from this plasmid's Addgene catalogue record.]
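Description:
pDONR221-ARL3 is a Gateway entry clone built on the commercial pDONR221 donor backbone, carrying the open reading frame of human ARL3, an ARF-like small GTPase of the ARF family. It is maintained in standard E. coli cloning strains as a high-copy plasmid under kanamycin selection. Although the catalogue lists it under bacterial expression, the record states that there is no promoter driving the insert, which is consistent with its role as an entry vector: the plasmid is a storage and transfer intermediate rather than an expression construct in its own right.

The ARL3 coding sequence was introduced by Gateway recombination, which in a pDONR221-derived clone leaves the insert flanked by attL recombination sites. These allow the open reading frame to be moved in a defined orientation and reading frame into any compatible destination vector through an LR reaction, so that promoter, host range and tags are determined by the chosen destination plasmid. The insert retains its native stop codon, so the protein can be expressed untagged or with an N-terminal fusion supplied by the destination vector, but C-terminal fusions will not be read through. M13 forward and reverse priming sites flank the cassette for sequence verification.

The construct belongs to a toolbox collection of plasmids for expressing or knocking down human ARF family GTPases (ARF, ARL and SAR proteins), and serves as the source clone for generating ARL3 expression constructs. No annotated feature table was supplied with the record, so individual backbone elements are not itemised here.
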