Addgene plasmid #67320: pDONR221-ARL3
Purpose: hArl3 with stop codon in Gateway Entry vector
Depositing lab: Richard Kahn. Depositing organization: Emory University. Publication: Tool box: Plasmids for the expression or knockdown of human ARF Family GTPases (ARF/ARL/SAR) and their co-expression in bacteria with N-myristoyltransferases. Kerr SC, Kahn RA. Cell Logist. 2015 Sep 21;5(3):e1090523. doi: 10.1080/21592799.2015.1090523. eCollection 2015 Jul-Sep. PubMed 27057421.
Backbone
  Vector backbone: pDONR221
  Backbone manufacturer: Life Technologies
  Vector type: Bacterial Expression ; Gateway Entry vector
Growth in bacteria
  Bacterial resistance: Kanamycin, 50 μg/mL
  Growth temperature: 37°C
  Growth strain: DH5alpha
  Copy number: High Copy
Gene/Insert
  Gene/Insert name: ARL3 (alt name: pRK8s-221)
  Species: H. sapiens (human)
  Entrez Gene: ARL3 (a.k.a. ARFL3, JBTS35, RP83)
  Promoter: None
  Cloning method: Gateway Cloning
  Sequencing primers: 5′ M13-Fwd; 3′ M13-Rev
Terms and licenses: Academic/Nonprofit Terms; Industry Terms: Not Available to Industry
How to cite: pDONR221-ARL3 was a gift from Richard Kahn (Addgene plasmid # 67320 ; http://n2t.net/addgene:67320 ; RRID:Addgene_67320)
